Addgene plasmid #119858: Cmv d0 dPspCas13b-GGS-Sun
Purpose: Cmv d0 dPspCas13b-GGS-Sun no-fusion construct
Depositing lab: Bryan Dickinson. Depositing organization: University of Chicago. Publication: Targeted m(6)A Reader Proteins To Study Epitranscriptomic Regulation of Single RNAs. Rauch S, He C, Dickinson BC. J Am Chem Soc. 2018 Sep 26;140(38):11974-11981. doi: 10.1021/jacs.8b05012. Epub 2018 Sep 18. PubMed 30183280.
Backbone
  Vector backbone: cmv d0
  Vector type: Mammalian Expression, CRISPR
Growth in bacteria
  Bacterial resistance: Kanamycin, 50 μg/mL
  Growth temperature: 37°C
  Growth strain: DH5alpha
  Copy number: Unknown
Gene/Insert
  Gene/Insert name: dCas13b-GGS-Sun
  Cloning method: Gibson Cloning
  Sequencing primers: 5′ AGTTAAATTGCTAACGCAGTCA; 3′ CAGCAGCCAACTCAGCTTCCTTTCGGGCTT
Terms and licenses: Academic/Nonprofit Terms; Industry Terms: Not Available to Industry
How to cite: Cmv d0 dPspCas13b-GGS-Sun was a gift from Bryan Dickinson (Addgene plasmid # 119858 ; http://n2t.net/addgene:119858 ; RRID:Addgene_119858)
