[The description below was written by a language model from this plasmid's Addgene catalogue record and pLannotate feature annotations shown in this document.]
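Description:
Cmv d0 dPspCas13b-GGS-Sun is a 6,999 bp mammalian expression and CRISPR plasmid built on the "cmv d0" backbone. It is propagated in E. coli through a high-copy ColE1/pUC-type origin and selected with kanamycin via the Tn5-derived NeoR/KanR (aph(3')-II) gene. A ColE1 cer site is also present, which helps resolve plasmid multimers into monomers. The short tnpA and SV40 large T antigen fragments called near the resistance cassette appear to be backbone remnants rather than functional genes.

The expression cassette consists of the human CMV immediate-early enhancer and promoter followed by a chimeric β-globin/immunoglobulin intron, which together drive strong transcription and efficient processing in mammalian cells. The insert, assembled by Gibson cloning, is recorded as dCas13b-GGS-Sun: by its name, a catalytically inactive PspCas13b (an RNA-guided, RNA-binding Cas protein) joined by a GGS linker to a SunTag-type element. The automated annotation does not label the Cas13b coding sequence itself, which presumably occupies the large unannotated stretch between the intron and the first downstream feature. It does detect one GCN4_v4 peptide, the epitope recognised by an scFv fusion in the SunTag system, followed by a FLAG epitope for detection. Downstream lie a pUC-type multiple cloning site, small SET1 and T7 terminator fragments, and an SV40 poly(A) signal that is annotated on the opposite strand.

The depositor describes it as a "no-fusion" construct, so it carries no effector domain on dCas13b. It comes from work on targeting m6A reader proteins to individual RNAs, where it would plausibly serve as a control, although the record does not state this. No guide RNA cassette is annotated, so a guide would have to be supplied separately.
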