Features (pLannotate 1.2.2; 15 found; start..end, strand, type, name):
    191..474     +  misc_feature   cer region: ColE1-derived recombination site that helps to maintain plasmids as monomers
    667..1044    +  enhancer       CMV enhancer: human cytomegalovirus immediate early enhancer
   1046..1245    +  promoter       CMV promoter: human cytomegalovirus (CMV) immediate early promoter
   1384..1516    +  intron         chimeric intron: chimera between introns from human β-globin and immunoglobulin heavy chain genes
   4597..4653    +  CDS            GCN4_v4: GCN4 peptide optimized to improve solubility while preserving binding to an scFv-GFP fusion protein (Tanenbaum et al., 2014)
   4804..4827    +  CDS            FLAG: FLAG® epitope tag, followed by an enterokinase cleavage site
   4840..4895    +  misc_feature   MCS: pUC18/19 multiple cloning site
   4902..4951    +  CDS            SET1 (fragment): solubility-enhancement tag derived from T7 phage gene 10B
   4959..4978    +  terminator     T7 terminator (fragment): transcription terminator for bacteriophage T7 RNA polymerase
   5000..5121    -  polyA_signal   SV40 poly(A) signal: SV40 polyadenylation signal
   5144..5212    -  CDS            large T antigen (fragment): large T antigen from SV40 (simian virus 40)
   5233..5385    -  CDS            tnpA (fragment): TN5P_ECOLX - Also known as tnp. Experimental evidence at protein level: Swiss-Prot protein existence level 1. Mediates transposition of transposon Tn5 by a 'cut and paste' mechanism. First, the monomeric transposase binds the 19 bp inverted DNA repeats flanking the transposon. Then, dimerization of the DNA- bound transposase creates a synaptic DNA complex. After nicking of the first DNA strand, excision of the transposon proceeds through a series of intermediates. The transposase then mediates the insertion of the transposon at a new site by strand transfer. The activity of the wild- type tran
   5387..5488    +  CDS            tnpA (fragment): TN5P_ECOLX - Also known as tnp. Experimental evidence at protein level: Swiss-Prot protein existence level 1. Mediates transposition of transposon Tn5 by a 'cut and paste' mechanism. First, the monomeric transposase binds the 19 bp inverted DNA repeats flanking the transposon. Then, dimerization of the DNA- bound transposase creates a synaptic DNA complex. After nicking of the first DNA strand, excision of the transposon proceeds through a series of intermediates. The transposase then mediates the insertion of the transposon at a new site by strand transfer. The activity of the wild- type tran
   5520..6314    +  CDS            NeoR/KanR: aminoglycoside phosphotransferase from Tn5; aph(3')-II (or nptII); confers resistance to neomycin, kanamycin, and G418 (Geneticin®)
   6486..75      -  rep_origin     ori (across the origin): high-copy-number ColE1/pMB1/pBR322/pUC origin of replication
>Addgene plasmid #119858 | Cmv d0 dPspCas13b-GGS-Sun | depositor full sequence | sequence record 227046 | Cmv d0 dPspCas13b-GGS-Sun sequence 6999 bps
AAACAAACCACCGCTGGTAGCGGTGGTTTTTTTGTTTGCAAGCAGCAGATTACGCGCAGAAAAAAAGGAT
TTCAAGAAGATCCTTTGATCTTTTCTACGGGGTCTGACGCTCAGTGGAACGAAAACTCACGTTAAGGGAT
TTTGGTCATGAGATTATCAAAAAGGATCTTCACCTAGATCCTTTTATAGTCCGGAAATACAGGAACGCAC
GCTGGATGGCCCTTCGCTGGGATGGTGAAACCATGAAAAATGGCAGCTTCAGTGGATTAAGTGGGGGTAA
TGTGGCCTGTACCCTCTGGTTGCATAGGTATTCATACGGTTAAAATTTATCAGGCGCGATTGCGGCAGTT
TTTCGGGTGGTTTGTTGCCATTTTTACCTGTCTGCTGCCGTGATCGCGCTGAACGCGTTTTAGCGGTGCG
TACAATTAAGGGATTATGGTAAATCCACTTACTGTCTGCCCTCGTAGCCATCGAGATAAACCGCAGTACT
CCGGCCACGATGCGTCCGGCGTAGAGGATCGAGATCTTCAATATTGGCCATTAGCCATATTATTCATTGG
TTATATAGCATAAATCAATATTGGCTATTGGCCATTGCATACGTTGTATCTATATCATAATATGTACATT
TATATTGGCTCATGTCCAATATGACCGCCATGTTGGCATTGATTATTGACTAGTTATTAATAGTAATCAA
TTACGGGGTCATTAGTTCATAGCCCATATATGGAGTTCCGCGTTACATAACTTACGGTAAATGGCCCGCC
TGGCTGACCGCCCAACGACCCCCGCCCATTGACGTCAATAATGACGTATGTTCCCATAGTAACGCCAATA
GGGACTTTCCATTGACGTCAATGGGTGGAGTATTTACGGTAAACTGCCCACTTGGCAGTACATCAAGTGT
ATCATATGCCAAGTCCGCCCCCTATTGACGTCAATGACGGTAAATGGCCCGCCTGGCATTATGCCCAGTA
CATGACCTTACGGGACTTTCCTACTTGGCAGTACATCTACGTATTAGTCATCGCTATTACCATGGTGATG
CGGTTTTGGCAGTACACCAATGGGCGTGGATAGCGGTTTGACTCACGGGGATTTCCAAGTCTCCACCCCA
TTGACGTCAATGGGAGTTTGTTTTGGCACCAAAATCAACGGGACTTTCCAAAATGTCGTAATAACCCCGC
CCCGTTGACGCAAATGGGCGGTAGGCGTGTACGGTGGGAGGTCTATATAAGCAGAGCTGGTTTAGTGAAC
CGTCAGATCACTAGAAGCTTTATTGCGGTAGTTTATCACAGTTAAATTGCTAACGCAGTCAGTGCTTCTG
ACACAACAGTCTCGAACTTAAGCTGCAGAAGTTGGTCGTGAGGCACTGGGCAGGTAAGTATCAAGGTTAC
AAGACAGGTTTAAGGAGACCAATAGAAACTGGGCTTGTCGAGACAGAGAAGACTCTTGCGTTTCTGATAG
GCACCTATTGGTCTTACTGACATCCACTTTGCCTTTCTCTCCACAGGTGTCCACTCCCAGTTCAATTACA
GCTCTTAAGGCAGATCACTAGAAGCTTACGCTACCACCATGAACATCCCCGCTCTGGTGGAAAACCAGAA
GAAGTACTTTGGCACCTACAGCGTGATGGCCATGCTGAACGCTCAGACCGTGCTGGACCACATCCAGAAG
GTGGCCGATATTGAGGGCGAGCAGAACGAGAACAACGAGAATCTGTGGTTTCACCCCGTGATGAGCCACC
TGTACAACGCCAAGAACGGCTACGACAAGCAGCCCGAGAAAACCATGTTCATCATCGAGCGGCTGCAGAG
CTACTTCCCATTCCTGAAGATCATGGCCGAGAACCAGAGAGAGTACAGCAACGGCAAGTACAAGCAGAAC
CGCGTGGAAGTGAACAGCAACGACATCTTCGAGGTGCTGAAGCGCGCCTTCGGCGTGCTGAAGATGTACA
GGGACCTGACCAACGCATACAAGACCTACGAGGAAAAGCTGAACGACGGCTGCGAGTTCCTGACCAGCAC
AGAGCAACCTCTGAGCGGCATGATCAACAACTACTACACAGTGGCCCTGCGGAACATGAACGAGAGATAC
GGCTACAAGACAGAGGACCTGGCCTTCATCCAGGACAAGCGGTTCAAGTTCGTGAAGGACGCCTACGGCA
AGAAAAAGTCCCAAGTGAATACCGGATTCTTCCTGAGCCTGCAGGACTACAACGGCGACACACAGAAGAA
GCTGCACCTGAGCGGAGTGGGAATCGCCCTGCTGATCTGCCTGTTCCTGGACAAGCAGTACATCAACATC
TTTCTGAGCAGGCTGCCCATCTTCTCCAGCTACAATGCCCAGAGCGAGGAACGGCGGATCATCATCAGAT
CCTTCGGCATCAACAGCATCAAGCTGCCCAAGGACCGGATCCACAGCGAGAAGTCCAACAAGAGCGTGGC
CATGGATATGCTCAACGAAGTGAAGCGGTGCCCCGACGAGCTGTTCACAACACTGTCTGCCGAGAAGCAG
TCCCGGTTCAGAATCATCAGCGACGACCACAATGAAGTGCTGATGAAGCGGAGCAGCGACAGATTCGTGC
CTCTGCTGCTGCAGTATATCGATTACGGCAAGCTGTTCGACCACATCAGGTTCCACGTGAACATGGGCAA
GCTGAGATACCTGCTGAAGGCCGACAAGACCTGCATCGACGGCCAGACCAGAGTCAGAGTGATCGAGCAG
CCCCTGAACGGCTTCGGCAGACTGGAAGAGGCCGAGACAATGCGGAAGCAAGAGAACGGCACCTTCGGCA
ACAGCGGCATCCGGATCAGAGACTTCGAGAACATGAAGCGGGACGACGCCAATCCTGCCAACTATCCCTA
CATCGTGGACACCTACACACACTACATCCTGGAAAACAACAAGGTCGAGATGTTTATCAACGACAAAGAG
GACAGCGCCCCACTGCTGCCCGTGATCGAGGATGATAGATACGTGGTCAAGACAATCCCCAGCTGCCGGA
TGAGCACCCTGGAAATTCCAGCCATGGCCTTCCACATGTTTCTGTTCGGCAGCAAGAAAACCGAGAAGCT
GATCGTGGACGTGCACAACCGGTACAAGAGACTGTTCCAGGCCATGCAGAAAGAAGAAGTGACCGCCGAG
AATATCGCCAGCTTCGGAATCGCCGAGAGCGACCTGCCTCAGAAGATCCTGGATCTGATCAGCGGCAATG
CCCACGGCAAGGATGTGGACGCCTTCATCAGACTGACCGTGGACGACATGCTGACCGACACCGAGCGGAG
AATCAAGAGATTCAAGGACGACCGGAAGTCCATTCGGAGCGCCGACAACAAGATGGGAAAGAGAGGCTTC
AAGCAGATCTCCACAGGCAAGCTGGCCGACTTCCTGGCCAAGGACATCGTGCTGTTTCAGCCCAGCGTGA
ACGATGGCGAGAACAAGATCACCGGCCTGAACTACCGGATCATGCAGAGCGCCATTGCCGTGTACGATAG
CGGCGACGATTACGAGGCCAAGCAGCAGTTCAAGCTGATGTTCGAGAAGGCCCGGCTGATCGGCAAGGGC
ACAACAGAGCCTCATCCATTTCTGTACAAGGTGTTCGCCCGCAGCATCCCCGCCAATGCCGTCGAGTTCT
ACGAGCGCTACCTGATCGAGCGGAAGTTCTACCTGACCGGCCTGTCCAACGAGATCAAGAAAGGCAACAG
AGTGGATGTGCCCTTCATCCGGCGGGACCAGAACAAGTGGAAAACACCCGCCATGAAGACCCTGGGCAGA
ATCTACAGCGAGGATCTGCCCGTGGAACTGCCCAGACAGATGTTCGACAATGAGATCAAGTCCCACCTGA
AGTCCCTGCCACAGATGGAAGGCATCGACTTCAACAATGCCAACGTGACCTATCTGATCGCCGAGTACAT
GAAGAGAGTGCTGGACGACGACTTCCAGACCTTCTACCAGTGGAACCGCAACTACCGGTACATGGACATG
CTTAAGGGCGAGTACGACAGAAAGGGCTCCCTGCAGCACTGCTTCACCAGCGTGGAAGAGAGAGAAGGCC
TCTGGAAAGAGCGGGCCTCCAGAACAGAGCGGTACAGAAAGCAGGCCAGCAACAAGATCCGCAGCAACCG
GCAGATGAGAAACGCCAGCAGCGAAGAGATCGAGACAATCCTGGATAAGCGGCTGAGCAACAGCCGGAAC
GAGTACCAGAAAAGCGAGAAAGTGATCCGGCGCTACAGAGTGCAGGATGCCCTGCTGTTTCTGCTGGCCA
AAAAGACCCTGACCGAACTGGCCGATTTCGACGGCGAGAGGTTCAAACTGAAAGAAATCATGCCCGACGC
CGAGAAGGGAATCCTGAGCGAGATCATGCCCATGAGCTTCACCTTCGAGAAAGGCGGCAAGAAGTACACC
ATCACCAGCGAGGGCATGAAGCTGAAGAACTACGGCGACTTCTTTGTGCTGGCTAGCGACAAGAGGATCG
GCAACCTGCTGGAACTCGTGGGCAGCGACATCGTGTCCAAAGAGGATGGCGGTAGTGGAGGAAGCGGGGG
GAGCGGAGGGAGTGGTGGATCCGGCGGCTCCGGGTCCGGATCGGGGGAAGAACTTTTGAGCAAGAATTAT
CATCTTGAGAACGAAGTGGCTCGTCTTAAGAAAGGTTCTGGCAGTGGAGAAGAACTGCTTTCAAAGAATT
ACCACCTGGAAAATGAGGTAGCTAGACTGAAAAAGGGGAGCGGAAGTGGGGAGGAGTTGCTGAGCAAAAA
TTATCATTTGGAGAACGAAGTAGCACGACTAAAGAAAGGATCCGATTACAAGGACGACGATGACAAGTAG
TGTTTAAACGAATTCGGGCTCGGTACACGGGGATCCTCTAGAGTCGACCTGCAGGCATGCAAGCTGATCC
GGCTGCTAACAAAGCCCGAAAGGAAGCTGAGTTGGCTGCTGCCACCGCTGAGCAATAACTAGCATAACCC
CTTGGGGCGGCCGCTTCGAGCAGACATGATAAGATACATTGATGAGTTTGGACAAACCACAACTAGAATG
CAGTGAAAAAAATGCTTTATTTGTGAAATTTGTGATGCTATTGCTTTATTTGTAACCATTATAAGCTGCA
ATAAACAAGTTAACAACAACAATTGCATTCATTTTATGTTTCAGGTTCAGGGGGAGATGTGGGAGGTTTT
TTTAAGCAAGTAAAACCTCTACAAATGTGGTAAAATCGAATTCTAATGGATCCTCTTTGCGCTTGCGTTT
TCCCTTGTCCAGATAGCCCAGTAGCTGACATTCATCCGGGGTCAGCACCGTTTCTGCGGACTGGCTTTCT
ACGTGTTCCGCTTCCTTTAGCAGCCCTTGCGCCCTGAGTGCTTGCGGCAGCGTGAGCTTCAAAAGAATTG
CCAGCTGGGGCGCCCTCTGGTAAGGTTGGGAAGCCCTGCAAAGTAAACTGGATGGCTTTCTTGCCGCCAA
GGATCTGATGGCGCAGGGGATCAAGATCTGATCAAGAGACAGGATGACGGTCGTTTCGCATGCTTGAACA
AGATGGATTGCACGCAGGTTCTCCGGCCGCTTGGGTGGAGAGGCTATTCGGCTATGACTGGGCACAACAG
ACAATCGGCTGCTCTGATGCCGCCGTGTTCCGGCTGTCAGCGCAGGGGCGCCCGGTTCTTTTTGTCAAGA
CCGACCTGTCCGGTGCCCTGAATGAACTGCAGGACGAGGCAGCGCGGCTATCGTGGCTGGCCACGACGGG
CGTTCCTTGCGCAGCTGTGCTCGACGTTGTCACTGAAGCGGGAAGGGACTGGCTGCTATTGGGCGAAGTG
CCGGGGCAGGATCTCCTGTCATCTCACCTTGCTCCTGCCGAGAAAGTATCCATCATGGCTGATGCAATGC
GGCGGCTGCATACGCTTGATCCGGCTACCTGCCCATTCGACCACCAAGCGAAACATCGCATCGAGCGAGC
ACGCACTCGGATGGAAGCCGGTCTTGTCGATCAGGATGATCTGGACGAAGAGCATCAGGGGCTCGCGCCA
GCCGAACTGTTCGCCAGGCTCAAGGCGCGTATGCCGGATGGTGAGGATCTCGTCGTGACTCATGGCGATG
CCTGCTTGCCGAATATCATGGTGGAAAATGGCCGCTTTTCTGGATTCATCGACTGTGGCCGGCTGGGTGT
GGCGGACCGCTATCAGGACATAGCGTTGGCTACCCGTGATATTGCTGAAGAGCTTGGCGGCGAATGGGCT
GACCGCTTCCTCGTGCTTTACGGTATCGCCGCTCCCGATTCGCAGCGCATCGCCTTCTATCGCCTTCTTG
ACGAGTTCTTCTGAGCGGGACTCTGGGGTTCGAAATGACCGACCAAGCGACGCCCAACCGGTATCAGCTC
ACTCAAAGGCGGTAATACGGTTATCCACAGAATCAGGGGATAACGCAGGAAAGAACATGTGAGCAAAAGG
CCAGCAAAAGGCCAGGAACCGTAAAAAGGCCGCGTTGCTGGCGTTTTTCCATAGGCTCCGCCCCCCTGAC
GAGCATCACAAAAATCGACGCTCAAGTCAGAGGTGGCGAAACCCGACAGGACTATAAAGATACCAGGCGT
TTCCCCCTGGAAGCTCCCTCGTGCGCTCTCCTGTTCCGACCCTGCCGCTTACCGGATACCTGTCCGCCTT
TCTCCCTTCGGGAAGCGTGGCGCTTTCTCATAGCTCACGCTGTAGGTATCTCAGTTCGGTGTAGGTCGTT
CGCTCCAAGCTGGGCTGTGTGCACGAACCCCCCGTTCAGCCCGACCGCTGCGCCTTATCCGGTAACTATC
GTCTTGAGTCCAACCCGGTAAGACACGACTTATCGCCACTGGCAGCAGCCACTGGTAACAGGATTAGCAG
AGCGAGGTATGTAGGCGGTGCTACAGAGTTCTTGAAGTGGTGGCCTAACTACGGCTACACTAGAAGGACA
GTATTTGGTATCTGCGCTCTGCTGAAGCCAGTTACCTTCGGAAAAAGAGTTGGTAGCTCTTGATCCGGC
