LOCUS       Exported 6999 bp ds-DNA circular SYN 12-MAY-2021
DEFINITION  Cmv d0 dPspCas13b-GGS-Sun no-fusion construct.
ACCESSION   .
VERSION     .
KEYWORDS    Cmv d0 dPspCas13b-GGS-Sun
SOURCE      synthetic DNA construct
  ORGANISM  synthetic DNA construct
REFERENCE   1 (bases 1 to 6999)
  AUTHORS   Rauch S, He C, Dickinson BC
  TITLE     Targeted m(6)A Reader Proteins To Study Epitranscriptomic Regulation
            of Single RNAs.
  JOURNAL   J Am Chem Soc. 2018 Sep 26;140(38):11974-11981. doi:
            10.1021/jacs.8b05012. Epub 2018 Sep 18.
  PUBMED    30183280
REFERENCE   2 (bases 1 to 6999)
  AUTHORS   .
  TITLE     Direct Submission
  JOURNAL   Exported May 12, 2021 from SnapGene Server 1.1.58
            http://www.snapgene.com
FEATURES             Location/Qualifiers
     source          1..6999
                     /organism="synthetic DNA construct"
                     /mol_type="other DNA"
     enhancer        69..448
                     /label=CMV enhancer
                     /note="human cytomegalovirus immediate early enhancer"
     promoter        449..652
                     /label=CMV promoter
                     /note="human cytomegalovirus (CMV) immediate early
                     promoter"
     primer_bind     603..623
                     /label=CMV-F
                     /note="Human CMV immediate early promoter, forward primer"
     intron          788..920
                     /label=chimeric intron
                     /note="chimera between introns from human beta-globin and
                     immunoglobulin heavy chain genes"
     primer_bind     903..922
                     /label=pMT2-F
                     /note="Synthetic intron, forward primer"
     CDS             4001..4057
                     /codon_start=1
                     /product="GCN4 peptide optimized to improve solubility
                     while preserving binding to an scFv-GFP fusion protein
                     (Tanenbaum et al., 2014)"
                     /label=GCN4_v4
                     /translation="EELLSKNYHLENEVARLKK"
     CDS             4073..4129
                     /codon_start=1
                     /product="GCN4 peptide optimized to improve solubility
                     while preserving binding to an scFv-GFP fusion protein
                     (Tanenbaum et al., 2014)"
                     /label=GCN4_v4
                     /translation="EELLSKNYHLENEVARLKK"
     CDS             4145..4201
                     /codon_start=1
                     /product="GCN4 peptide optimized to improve solubility
                     while preserving binding to an scFv-GFP fusion protein
                     (Tanenbaum et al., 2014)"
                     /label=GCN4_v4
                     /translation="EELLSKNYHLENEVARLKK"
     CDS             4208..4231
                     /codon_start=1
                     /product="FLAG(R) epitope tag, followed by an enterokinase
                     cleavage site"
                     /label=FLAG
                     /translation="DYKDDDDK"
     primer_bind     complement(4349..4367)
                     /label=T7 Term
                     /note="T7 terminator, reverse primer"
     polyA_signal    4404..4525
                     /label=SV40 poly(A) signal
                     /note="SV40 polyadenylation signal"
     primer_bind     complement(4415..4434)
                     /label=EBV-rev
                     /note="SV40 polyA terminator, reverse primer"
     primer_bind     4469..4488
                     /label=SV40pA-R
                     /note="SV40 polyA, reverse primer"
     CDS             4924..5718
                     /codon_start=1
                     /gene="aph(3')-II (or nptII)"
                     /product="aminoglycoside phosphotransferase from Tn5"
                     /label=NeoR/KanR
                     /note="confers resistance to neomycin, kanamycin, and G418
                     (Geneticin(R))"
                     /translation="MLEQDGLHAGSPAAWVERLFGYDWAQQTIGCSDAAVFRLSAQGRP
                     VLFVKTDLSGALNELQDEAARLSWLATTGVPCAAVLDVVTEAGRDWLLLGEVPGQDLLS
                     SHLAPAEKVSIMADAMRRLHTLDPATCPFDHQAKHRIERARTRMEAGLVDQDDLDEEHQ
                     GLAPAELFARLKARMPDGEDLVVTHGDACLPNIMVENGRFSGFIDCGRLGVADRYQDIA
                     LATRDIAEELGGEWADRFLVLYGIAAPDSQRIAFYRLLDEFF"
     primer_bind     complement(4978..4997)
                     /label=Neo-R
                     /note="Neomycin resistance gene, reverse primer"
     primer_bind     5588..5607
                     /label=Neo-F
                     /note="Neomycin resistance gene, forward primer"
     rep_origin      complement(5890..6478)
                     /direction=LEFT
                     /label=ori
                     /note="high-copy-number ColE1/pMB1/pBR322/pUC origin of
                     replication"
     primer_bind     complement(5970..5989)
                     /label=pBR322ori-F
                     /note="pBR322 origin, forward primer"
     misc_feature    6594..6877
                     /label=cer region
                     /note="ColE1-derived recombination site that helps to
                     maintain plasmids as monomers"
ORIGIN
        1 gcatacgttg tatctatatc ataatatgta catttatatt ggctcatgtc caatatgacc
       61 gccatgttgg cattgattat tgactagtta ttaatagtaa tcaattacgg ggtcattagt
      121 tcatagccca tatatggagt tccgcgttac ataacttacg gtaaatggcc cgcctggctg
      181 accgcccaac gacccccgcc cattgacgtc aataatgacg tatgttccca tagtaacgcc
      241 aatagggact ttccattgac gtcaatgggt ggagtattta cggtaaactg cccacttggc
      301 agtacatcaa gtgtatcata tgccaagtcc gccccctatt gacgtcaatg acggtaaatg
      361 gcccgcctgg cattatgccc agtacatgac cttacgggac tttcctaatt ggcagtacat
      421 ctacgtatta gtcatcgcta ttaccatggt gatgcggttt tggcagtaca ccaatgggcg
      481 tggatagcgg tttgactcac ggggatttcc aagtctccac cccattgacg tcaatgggag
      541 tttgttttgg caccaaaatc aacgggactt tccaaaatgt cgtaataacc ccgccccgtt
      601 gacgcaaatg ggcggtaggc gtgtacggtg ggaggtctat ataagcagag ctggtttagt
      661 gaaccgtcag atcactagaa gctttattgc ggtagtttat cacagttaaa ttgctaacgc
      721 agtcagtgct tctgacacaa cagtctcgaa cttaagctgc agaagttggt cgtgaggcac
      781 tgggcaggta agtatcaagg ttacaagaca ggtttaagga gaccaataga aactgggctt
      841 gtcgagacag agaagactct tgcgtttctg ataggcacct attggtctta ctgacatcca
      901 ctttgccttt ctctccacag gtgtccactc ccagttcaat tacagctctt aaggcagatc
      961 actagaagct tacgctacca ccatgaacat ccccgctctg gtggaaaacc agaagaagta
     1021 ctttggcacc tacagcgtga tggccatgct gaacgctcag accgtgctgg accacatcca
     1081 gaaggtggcc gatattgagg gcgagcagaa cgagaacaac gagaatctgt ggtttcaccc
     1141 cgtgatgagc cacctgtaca acgccaagaa cggctacgac aagcagcccg agaaaaccat
     1201 gttcatcatc gagcggctgc agagctactt cccattcctg aagatcatgg ccgagaacca
     1261 gagagagtac agcaacggca agtacaagca gaaccgcgtg gaagtgaaca gcaacgacat
     1321 cttcgaggtg ctgaagcgcg ccttcggcgt gctgaagatg tacagggacc tgaccaacgc
     1381 atacaagacc tacgaggaaa agctgaacga cggctgcgag ttcctgacca gcacagagca
     1441 acctctgagc ggcatgatca acaactacta cacagtggcc ctgcggaaca tgaacgagag
     1501 atacggctac aagacagagg acctggcctt catccaggac aagcggttca agttcgtgaa
     1561 ggacgcctac ggcaagaaaa agtcccaagt gaataccgga ttcttcctga gcctgcagga
     1621 ctacaacggc gacacacaga agaagctgca cctgagcgga gtgggaatcg ccctgctgat
     1681 ctgcctgttc ctggacaagc agtacatcaa catctttctg agcaggctgc ccatcttctc
     1741 cagctacaat gcccagagcg aggaacggcg gatcatcatc agatccttcg gtatcaacag
     1801 catcaagctg cccaaggacc ggatccacag cgagaagtcc aacaagagcg tggccatgga
     1861 tatgctcaac gaagtgaagc ggtgccccga cgagctgttc acaacactgt ctgccgagaa
     1921 gcagtcccgg ttcagaatca tcagcgacga ccacaatgaa gtgctgatga agcggagcag
     1981 cgacagattc gtgcctctgc tgctgcagta tatcgattac ggcaagctgt tcgaccacat
     2041 caggttccac gtgaacatgg gcaagctgag atacctgctg aaggccgaca agacctgcat
     2101 cgacggccag accagagtca gagtgatcga gcagcccctg aacggcttcg gcagactgga
     2161 agaggccgag acaatgcgga agcaagagaa cggcaccttc ggcaacagcg gcatccggat
     2221 cagagacttc gagaacatga agcgggacga cgccaatcct gccaactatc cctacatcgt
     2281 ggacacctac acacactaca tcctggaaaa caacaaggtc gagatgttta tcaacgacaa
     2341 agaggacagc gccccactgc tgcccgtgat cgaggatgat agatacgtgg tcaagacaat
     2401 ccccagctgc cggatgagca ccctggaaat tccagccatg gccttccaca tgtttctgtt
     2461 cggcagcaag aaaaccgaga agctgatcgt ggacgtgcac aaccggtaca agagactgtt
     2521 ccaggccatg cagaaagaag aagtgaccgc cgagaatatc gccagcttcg gaatcgccga
     2581 gagcgacctg cctcagaaga tcctggatct gatcagcggc aatgcccacg gcaaggatgt
     2641 ggacgccttc atcagactga ccgtggacga catgctgacc gacaccgagc ggagaatcaa
     2701 gagattcaag gacgaccgga agtccattcg gagcgccgac aacaagatgg gaaagagagg
     2761 cttcaagcag atctccacag gcaagctggc cgacttcctg gccaaggaca tcgtgctgtt
     2821 tcagcccagc gtgaacgatg gcgagaacaa gatcaccggc ctgaactacc ggatcatgca
     2881 gagcgccatt gccgtgtacg atagcggcga cgattacgag gccaagcagc agttcaagct
     2941 gatgttcgag aaggcccggc tgatcggcaa gggcacaaca gagcctcatc catttctgta
     3001 caaggtgttc gcccgcagca tccccgccaa tgccgtcgag ttctacgagc gctacctgat
     3061 cgagcggaag ttctacctga ccggcctgtc caacgagatc aagaaaggca acagagtgga
     3121 tgtgcccttc atccggcggg accagaacaa gtggaaaaca cccgccatga agaccctggg
     3181 cagaatctac agcgaggatc tgcccgtgga actgcccaga cagatgttcg acaatgagat
     3241 caagtcccac ctgaagtccc tgccacagat ggaaggcatc gacttcaaca atgccaacgt
     3301 gacctatctg atcgccgagt acatgaagag agtgctggac gacgacttcc agaccttcta
     3361 ccagtggaac cgcaactacc ggtacatgga catgcttaag ggcgagtacg acagaaaggg
     3421 ctccctgcag cactgcttca ccagcgtgga agagagagaa ggcctctgga aagagcgggc
     3481 ctccagaaca gagcggtaca gaaagcaggc cagcaacaag atccgcagca accggcagat
     3541 gagaaacgcc agcagcgaag agatcgagac aatcctggat aagcggctga gcaacagccg
     3601 gaacgagtac cagaaaagcg agaaagtgat ccggcgctac agagtgcagg atgccctgct
     3661 gtttctgctg gccaaaaaga ccctgaccga actggccgat ttcgacggcg agaggttcaa
     3721 actgaaagaa atcatgcccg acgccgagaa gggaatcctg agcgagatca tgcccatgag
     3781 cttcaccttc gagaaaggcg gcaagaagta caccatcacc agcgagggca tgaagctgaa
     3841 gaactacggc gacttctttg tgctggctag cgacaagagg atcggcaacc tgctggaact
     3901 cgtgggcagc gacatcgtgt ccaaagagga tggcggtagt ggaggaagcg gggggagcgg
     3961 agggagtggt ggatccggcg gctccgggtc cggatcgggg gaagaacttt tgagcaagaa
     4021 ttatcatctt gagaacgaag tggctcgtct taagaaaggt tctggcagtg gagaagaact
     4081 gctttcaaag aattaccacc tggaaaatga ggtagctaga ctgaaaaagg ggagcggaag
     4141 tggggaggag ttgctgagca aaaattatca tttggagaac gaagtagcac gactaaagaa
     4201 aggatccgat tacaaggacg acgatgacaa gtagtgttta aacgaattcg ggctcggtac
     4261 acggggatcc tctagagtcg acctgcaggc atgcaagctg atccggctgc taacaaagcc
     4321 cgaaaggaag ctgagttggc tgctgccacc gctgagcaat aactagcata accccttggg
     4381 gcggccgctt cgagcagaca tgataagata cattgatgag tttggacaaa ccacaactag
     4441 aatgcagtga aaaaaatgct ttatttgtga aatttgtgat gctattgctt tatttgtaac
     4501 cattataagc tgcaataaac aagttaacaa caacaattgc attcatttta tgtttcaggt
     4561 tcagggggag atgtgggagg tttttttaag caagtaaaac ctctacaaat gtggtaaaat
     4621 cgaattctaa tggatcctct ttgcgcttgc gttttccctt gtccagatag cccagtagct
     4681 gacattcatc cggggtcagc accgtttctg cggactggct ttctacgtgt tccgcttcct
     4741 ttagcagccc ttgcgccctg agtgcttgcg gcagcgtgag cttcaaaaga attgccagct
     4801 ggggcgccct ctggtaaggt tgggaagccc tgcaaagtaa actggatggc tttcttgccg
     4861 ccaaggatct gatggcgcag gggatcaaga tctgatcaag agacaggatg acggtcgttt
     4921 cgcatgcttg aacaagatgg attgcacgca ggttctccgg ccgcttgggt ggagaggcta
     4981 ttcggctatg actgggcaca acagacaatc ggctgctctg atgccgccgt gttccggctg
     5041 tcagcgcagg ggcgcccggt tctttttgtc aagacagacc tgtccggtgc cctgaatgaa
     5101 ctgcaggacg aggcagcgcg gctatcgtgg ctggccacga cgggcgttcc ttgcgcagct
     5161 gtgctcgacg ttgtcactga agcgggaagg gactggctgc tattgggcga agtgccgggg
     5221 caggatctcc tgtcatctca ccttgctcct gccgagaaag tatccatcat ggctgatgca
     5281 atgcggcggc tgcatacgct tgatccggct acctgcccat tcgaccacca agcgaaacat
     5341 cgcatcgagc gagcacgcac tcggatggaa gccggtcttg tcgatcagga tgatctggac
     5401 gaagagcatc aggggctcgc gccagccgaa ctgttcgcca ggctcaaggc gcgtatgccg
     5461 gatggtgagg atctcgtcgt gactcatggc gatgcctgct tgccgaatat catggtggaa
     5521 aatggccgct tttctggatt catcgactgt ggccggctgg gtgtggcgga ccgctatcag
     5581 gacatagcgt tggctacccg tgatattgct gaagagcttg gcggcgaatg ggctgaccgc
     5641 ttcctcgtgc tttacggtat cgccgctccc gattcgcagc gcatcgcctt ctatcgcctt
     5701 cttgacgagt tcttctgagc gggactctgg ggttcgaaat gaccgaccaa gcgacgccca
     5761 accggtatca gctcactcaa aggcggtaat acggttatcc acagaatcag gggataacgc
     5821 aggaaagaac atgtgagcaa aaggccagca aaaggccagg aaccgtaaaa aggccgcgtt
     5881 gctggcgttt ttccataggc tccgcccccc tgacgagcat cacaaaaatc gacgctcaag
     5941 tcagaggtgg cgaaacccga caggactata aagataccag gcgtttcccc ctggaagctc
     6001 cctcgtgcgc tctcctgttc cgaccctgcc gcttaccgga tacctgtccg cctttctccc
     6061 ttcgggaagc gtggcgcttt ctcatagctc acgctgtagg tatctcagtt cggtgtaggt
     6121 cgttcgctcc aagctgggct gtgtgcacga accccccgtt cagcccgacc gctgcgcctt
     6181 atccggtaac tatcgtcttg agtccaaccc ggtaagacac gacttatcgc cactggcagc
     6241 agccactggt aacaggatta gcagagcgag gtatgtaggc ggtgctacag agttcttgaa
     6301 gtggtggcct aactacggct acactagaag gacagtattt ggtatctgcg ctctgctgaa
     6361 gccagttacc ttcggaaaaa gagttggtag ctcttgatcc ggcaaacaaa ccaccgctgg
     6421 tagcggtggt ttttttgttt gcaagcagca gattacgcgc agaaaaaaag gatttcaaga
     6481 agatcctttg atcttttcta cggggtctga cgctcagtgg aacgaaaact cacgttaagg
     6541 gattttggtc atgagattat caaaaaggat cttcacctag atccttttat agtccggaaa
     6601 tacaggaacg cacgctggat ggcccttcgc tgggatggtg aaaccatgaa aaatggcagc
     6661 ttcagtggat taagtggggg taatgtggcc tgtaccctct ggttgcatag gtattcatac
     6721 ggttaaaatt tatcaggcgc gattgcggca gtttttcggg tggtttgttg ccatttttac
     6781 ctgtctgctg ccgtgatcgc gctgaacgcg ttttagcggt gcgtacaatt aagggattat
     6841 ggtaaatcca cttactgtct gccctcgtag ccatcgagat aaaccgcagt actccggcca
     6901 cgatgcgtcc ggcgtagagg atcgagatct tcaatattgg ccattagcca tattattcat
     6961 tggttatata gcataaatca atattggcta ttggccatt
//
